>Addgene plasmid #111472 | B3-2 | addgene full sequence | sequence record 213290 | Addgene NGS Result
GTCTAAGAAACCATTATTATCATGACATTAACCTATAAAAATAGGCGTATCACGAGGCCCTTTCGTCTTC
ACCTCGATGATCCCGCGAAATTAATACGACTCACTATAGGGGAATTGAGAGCGGATAACAATTCCCCTCT
AGAAATAATTTTGTTTAACTTTAAGAAGGAGATATACCATGCATAAGAATATACGTAACTTTTCGATCAT
AGCTCACATTGACCACGGTAAATCGACGCTGTCTGACCGTATTATCCAGATCTGCGGTGGCCTGTCTGAC
CGTGAAATGGAGGCGCAGGTTCTCGATTCCATGGATCTTGAGCGTGAGCGTGGCATTACCATCAAAGCGC
AAAGCGTGACGCTGGACTACAAAGCGTCTGACGGCGAAACCTATCAGCTTAACTTTATCGACACCCCGGG
CCACGTAGACTTCTCCTATGAAGTTTCCCGTTCGCTGGCTGCCTGTGAAGGTGCATTGCTGGTGGTCGAC
GCCGGGCAGGGCGTAGAAGCGCAAACCCTGGCAAACTGCTACACCGCCATGGAAATGGATCTCGAAGTTG
TGCCGGTACTGAACAAGATTGACCTGCCGGCAGCCGATCCTGAACGCGTGGCGGAAGAAATTGAAGATAT
CGTCGGCATCGACGCCACCGACGCGGTGCGCTGTTCAGCGAAAACCGGCGTTGGTGTGCAGGACGTTCTC
GAACGTCTGGTGCGCGACATTCCGCCGCCGGAAGGCGATCCGGAAGGCCCGTTGCAGGCACTAATTATCG
ACTCATGGTTCGACAACTACCTGGGCGTTGTTTCACTTATCCGTATTAAAAACGGCACCCTGCGTAAGGG
CGACAAAGTGAAAGTCATGAGTACCGGGCAGACCTATAACGCCGACCGTCTGGGCATCTTCACGCCGAAA
CAGGTTGACCGCACTGAACTGAAATGTGGCGAAGTAGGCTGGCTCGTATGTGCGATTAAAGATATCCACG
GCGCTCCAGTCGGCGATACCTTAACGCTGGCGCGTAATCCGGCAGAAAAGGCGCTGCCTGGCTTTAAGAA
AGTCAAACCGCAGGTATACGCCGGTCTGTTCCCGGTAAGTTCCGACGACTATGAAGCCTTCCGTGACGCG
CTGGGTAAACTCAGCCTGAACGATGCCTCACTGTTCTATGAGCCGGAAAGCTCCAGCGCGCTGGGCTTTG
GTTTCCGCTGCGGCTTCCTCGGCCTGCTGCACATGGAGATCATCCAGGAACGTCTGGAACGTGAATACGA
TCTGGATCTGATCACCACTGCGCCGACCGTAGTGTATGAAGTTGAAACCACGTCAAGAGAAGTTATCTAC
GTCGACAGCCCATCCAAGCTGCCTGCGGTAAATAACATCTACGAACTGCGCGAGCCGATTGCAGAGTGTC
ACATGCTGCTGCCGCAGGCATATCTCGGCAACGTTATTACGTTGTGCGTAGAAAAACGCGGCGTGCAGAC
CAATATGGTTTACCACGGTAATCAGGTGGCGCTGACGTACGAGATCCCGATGGCGGAAGTGGTGCTCGAC
TTCTTCGATCGCCTGAAATCTACCTCGCGTGGTTATGCGTCTCTGGATTACAACTTCAAGCGCTTCCAGG
CGTCCGACATGGTACGTGTAGACGTATTAATCAACGGTGAACGTGTTGATGCGCTGGCGTTGATCACCCA
CCGTGATAATTCGCAAAACCGCGGTCGCGAGTTGGTGGAGAAGATGAAAGATCTGATCCCACGCCAGCAG
TTTGATATCGCCATTCAGGCAGCGATTGGTACGCACATCATTGCGCGATCCACCGTGAAACAGCTGCGTA
AAAACGTACTGGCTAAATGTTATGGCGGCGATATCAGCCGTAAGAAAAAGCTGCTGCAGAAGCAGAAAGA
AGGTAAGAAACGCATGAAGCAGATCGGTAACGTCGAGCTGCCGCAGGAAGCGTTCCTCGCCATTCTGCAC
GTCGGCAAAGACAACAAACATCATCATCACCATCATTAAAGCAGAGGCCATATGCTCGAGGATCCGGCTG
CTAACAAAGCCCGAAAGGAAGCTGAGTTGGCTGCTGCCACCGCTGAGCAATAACTAGCATAACCCCTTGG
GGCCTCTAAACGGGTCTTGAGGGGTTTTTTGCTGAAAGGAGGAACTATATCCGGATATCCCGCAAGAGGC
CCGGCAGTACCGGCATAACCAAGCCTATGCCTACAGCATCCAGGGCCTAGGGTACGGGTTTTGCTGCCCG
CAAACGGGCTGTTCTGGTGTTGCTAGTTTGTTATCAGAATCGCAGATCCGGCTTCAGCCGGTTTGCCGGC
TGAAAGCGCTATTTCTTCCAGAATTGCCATGATTTTTTCCCCACGGGAGGCGTCACTGGCTCCCGTGTTG
TCGGCAGCTTTGATTCGATAAGCAGCATCGCCTGTTTCAGGCTGTCTATGTGTGACTGTTGAGCTGTAAC
AAGTTGTCTCAGGTGTTCAATTTCATGTTCTAGTTGCTTTGTTTTACTGGTTTCACCTGTTCTATTAGGT
GTTACATGCTGTTCATCTGTTACATTGTCGATCTGTTCATGGTGAACAGCTTTGAATGCACCAAAAACTC
GTAAAAGCTCTGATGTATCTATCTTTTTTACACCGTTTTCATCTGTGCATATGGACAGTTTTCCCTTTGA
TATGTAACGGTGAACAGTTGTTCTACTTTTGTTTGTTAGTCTTGATGCTTCACTGATAGATACAAGAGCC
ATAAGAACCTCAGATCCTTCCGTATTTAGCCAGTATGTTCTCTAGTGTGGTTCGTTGTTTTTGCGTGAGC
CATGAGAACGAACCATTGAGATCATACTTACTTTGCATGTCACTCAAAAATTTTGCCTCAAAACTGGTGA
GCTGAATTTTTGCAGTTAAAGCATCGTGTAGTGTTTTTCTTAGTCCGTTATGTAGGTAGGAATCTGATGT
AATGGTTGTTGGTATTTTGTCACCATTCATTTTTATCTGGTTGTTCTCAAGTTCGGTTACGAGATCCATT
TGTCTATCTAGTTCAACTTGGAAAATCAACGTATCAGTCGGGCGGCCTCGCTTATCAACCACCAATTTCA
TATTGCTGTAAGTGTTTAAATCTTTACTTATTGGTTTCAAAACCCATTGGTTAAGCCTTTTAAACTCATG
GTAGTTATTTTCAAGCATTAACATGAACTTAAATTCATCAAGGCTAATCTCTATATTTGCCTTGTGAGTT
TTCTTTTGTGTTAGTTCTTTTAATAACCACTCATAAATCCTCATAGAGTATTTGTTTTCAAAAGACTTAA
CATGTTCCAGATTATATTTTATGAATTTTTTTAACTGGAAAAGATAAGGCAATATCTCTTCACTAAAAAC
TAATTCTAATTTTTCGCTTGAGAACTTGGCATAGTTTGTCCACTGGAAAATCTCAAAGCCTTTAACCAAA
GGATTCCTGATTTCCACAGTTCTCGTCATCAGCTCTCTGGTTGCTTTAGCTAATACACCATAAGCATTTT
CCCTACTGATGTTCATCATCTGAGCGTATTGGTTATAAGTGAACGATACCGTCCGTTCTTTCCTTGTAGG
GTTTTCAATCGTGGGGTTGAGTAGTGCCACACAGCATAAAATTAGCTTGGTTTCATGCTCCGTTAAGTCA
TAGCGACTAATCGCTAGTTCATTTGCTTTGAAAACAACTAATTCAGACATACATCTCAATTGGTCTAGGT
GATTTTAATCACTATACCAATTGAGATGGGCTAGTCAATGATAATTACTAGTCCTTTTCCTTTGAGTTGT
GGGTATCTGTAAATTCTGCTAGACCTTTGCTGGAAAACTTGTAAATTCTGCTAGACCCTCTGTAAATTCC
GCTAGACCTTTGTGTGTTTTTTTTGTTTATATTCAAGTGGTTATAATTTATAGAATAAAGAAAGAATAAA
AAAAGATAAAAAGAATAGATCCCAGCCCTGTGTATAACTCACTACTTTAGTCAGTTCCGCAGTATTACAA
AAGGATGTCGCAAACGCTGTTTGCTCCTCTACAAAACAGACCTTAAAACCCTAAAGGCTTAAGTAGCACC
CTCGCAAGCTCGGGCAAATCGCTGAATATTCCTTTTGTCTCCGACCATCAGGCACCTGAGTCGCTGTCTT
TTTCGTGACATTCAGTTCGCTGCGCTCACGGCTCTGGCAGTGAATGGGGGTAAATGGCACTACAGGCGCC
TTTTATGGATTCATGCAAGGAAACTACCCATAATACAAGAAAAGCCCGTCACGGGCTTCTCAGGGCGTTT
TATGGCGGGTCTGCTATGTGGTGCTATCTGACTTTTTGCTGTTCAGCAGTTCCTGCCCTCTGATTTTCCA
GTCTGACCACTTCGGATTATCCCGTGACAGGTCATTCAGACTGGCTAATGCACCCAGTAAGGCAGCGGTA
TCATCAACAGGCTTACCCGTCTTACTGTCCCTAGTGCTTGGATTCTCACCAATAAAAAACGCCCGGCGGC
AACCGAGCGTTCTGAACAAATCCAGATGGAGTTCTGAGGTCATTACTGGATCTATCAACAGGAGTCCAAG
CGAGCTCTCGAACCCCAGAGTCCCGCTCAGAAGAACTCGTCAAGAAGGCGATAGAAGGCGATGCGCTGCG
AATCGGGAGCGGCGATACCGTAAAGCACGAGGAAGCGGTCAGCCCATTCGCCGCCAAGCTCTTCAGCAAT
ATCACGGGTAGCCAACGCTATGTCCTGATAGCGGTCCGCCACACCCAGCCGGCCACAGTCGATGAATCCA
GAAAAGCGGCCATTTTCCACCATGATATTCGGCAAGCAGGCATCGCCATGGGTCACGACGAGATCCTCGC
CGTCGGGCATGCGCGCCTTGAGCCTGGCGAACAGTTCGGCTGGCGCGAGCCCCTGATGCTCTTCGTCCAG
ATCATCCTGATCGACAAGACCGGCTTCCATCCGAGTACGTGCTCGCTCGATGCGATGTTTCGCTTGGTGG
TCGAATGGGCAGGTAGCCGGATCAAGCGTATGCAGCCGCCGCATTGCATCAGCCATGATGGATACTTTCT
CGGCAGGAGCAAGGTGAGATGACAGGAGATCCTGCCCCGGCACTTCGCCCAATAGCAGCCAGTCCCTTCC
CGCTTCAGTGACAACGTCGAGCACAGCTGCGCAAGGAACGCCCGTCGTGGCCAGCCACGATAGCCGCGCT
GCCTCGTCCTGCAGTTCATTCAGGGCACCGGACAGGTCGGTCTTGACAAAAAGAACCGGGCGCCCCTGCG
CTGACAGCCGGAACACGGCGGCATCAGAGCAGCCGATTGTCTGTTGTGCCCAGTCATAGCCGAATAGCCT
CTCCACCCAAGCGGCCGGAGAACCTGCGTGCAATCCATCTTGTTCAATCATGCGAAACGATCCTCATCCT
GTCTCTTGATCAGATCTTGATCCCCTGCGCCATCAGATCCTTGGCGGCAAGAAAGCCATCCAGTTTACTT
TGCAGGGCTTCCCAACCTTACCAGAGGGCGCCCCAGCTGGCAATTCCGAC
Features (pLannotate 1.2.2; 12 found; start..end, strand, type, name):
     92..110     +  promoter       T7 promoter: promoter for bacteriophage T7 RNA polymerase
    111..135     +  protein_bind   lac operator: The lac repressor binds to the lac operator to inhibit transcription in E. coli. This inhibition can be relieved by adding lactose or isopropyl-β-D-thiogalactopyranoside (IPTG). lac repressor encoded by lacI
    150..172     +  RBS            RBS: efficient ribosome binding site from bacteriophage T7 gene 10 (Olins and Rangwala, 1989)
    185..1978    +  CDS            lepA: LEPA_ECOLI - Experimental evidence at protein level: Swiss-Prot protein existence level 1. Required for accurate and efficient protein synthesis under certain stress conditions. May act as a fidelity factor of the translation reaction, by catalyzing a one-codon backward translocation of tRNAs on improperly translocated ribosomes. Back-translocation proceeds from a post-translocation (POST) complex to a pre- translocation (PRE) complex, thus giving elongation factor G a second chance to translocate the tRNAs correctly. Binds to ribosomes in a GTP- dependent manner. From Escherichia coli (strain
   2027..2076    +  CDS            SET1 (fragment): solubility-enhancement tag derived from T7 phage gene 10B
   2084..2131    +  terminator     T7 terminator: transcription terminator for bacteriophage T7 RNA polymerase
   2154..2215    -  CDS            TcR (fragment): tetracycline efflux protein; tet; confers resistance to tetracycline
   2740..3690    -  CDS            Rep101: RepA protein needed for replication with the pSC101 origin; rep101
   3738..3960    -  rep_origin     pSC101 ori: low-copy replication origin that requires the Rep101 protein
   4452..4546    -  terminator     lambda t0 terminator: transcription terminator from phage lambda
   4580..5371    -  CDS            neo: KKA2_KLEPN - Also known as kan, nptII. Experimental evidence at protein level: Swiss-Prot protein existence level 1. Resistance to kanamycin, neomycin, paromomycin, ribostamycin, butirosin and gentamicin B. From Klebsiella pneumoniae.
   5403..12      -  CDS            tnpA (fragment) (across the origin): TN5P_ECOLX - Also known as tnp. Experimental evidence at protein level: Swiss-Prot protein existence level 1. Mediates transposition of transposon Tn5 by a 'cut and paste' mechanism. First, the monomeric transposase binds the 19 bp inverted DNA repeats flanking the transposon. Then, dimerization of the DNA- bound transposase creates a synaptic DNA complex. After nicking of the first DNA strand, excision of the transposon proceeds through a series of intermediates. The transposase then mediates the insertion of the transposon at a new site by strand transfer. The activity of the wild- type tran
