[The description below was written by a language model from this plasmid's Addgene catalogue record and pLannotate feature annotations shown in this document.]
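Description:
B3-2 is a low-copy bacterial expression plasmid of about 5.5 kb built on a pSC101 backbone and carrying the Escherichia coli gene for translational elongation factor 4 (EF4, encoded by lepA). Replication depends on the pSC101 origin together with the plasmid-encoded Rep101 (RepA) protein, which keeps copy number low. Selection is by kanamycin, conferred by a neo/nptII aminoglycoside phosphotransferase gene that is followed by a lambda t0 terminator. The annotation also picks up short fragments of a tetracycline resistance gene and of the Tn5 transposase next to the kanamycin marker. These look like non-functional remnants of the backbone's construction rather than working parts.

The expression cassette has a standard T7 layout. A T7 promoter is followed immediately by a lac operator, then the strong ribosome binding site from phage T7 gene 10, the lepA open reading frame and a T7 terminator. Transcription therefore needs a host that supplies T7 RNA polymerase, and it can be repressed by lac repressor and induced with IPTG or lactose. No lacI gene is annotated on the plasmid, so the repressor would presumably come from the host. The catalogue lists a C-terminal 6xHis tag contributed by the backbone, which would allow nickel-affinity purification, although the feature table does not annotate it separately. A short match to the SET1 solubility tag between the coding sequence and the terminator is only a fragment, and its significance is unclear. The insert was placed by Gibson assembly.

EF4 is a ribosome-binding GTPase thought to promote translational fidelity by back-translocating improperly translocated ribosomes. The associated publication concerns synthetic microbial consortia for rapid assembly of pure translation machinery, so this plasmid appears to be one of a set for producing His-tagged translation factors.
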