Addgene plasmid #111472: B3-2
Purpose: translational elongation factor 4
Depositing lab: Cheemeng Tan. Depositing organization: University of California, Davis. Publication: Synthetic microbial consortia enable rapid assembly of pure translation machinery. Villarreal F, Contreras-Llano LE, Chavez M, Ding Y, Fan J, Pan T, Tan C. Nat Chem Biol. 2018 Jan;14(1):29-35. doi: 10.1038/nchembio.2514. Epub 2017 Nov 13. PubMed 29131146.
Backbone
  Vector backbone: pSC101
  Vector type: Bacterial Expression
Growth in bacteria
  Bacterial resistance: Kanamycin, 50 μg/mL
  Growth temperature: 37°C
  Growth strain: DH5alpha
  Copy number: Low Copy
Gene/Insert
  Gene/Insert name: translational elongation factor 4
  GenBank ID: WP_000790168.1
  Tag / fusion protein: 6xHis (C terminal on backbone)
  Cloning method: Gibson Cloning
Terms and licenses: Academic/Nonprofit Terms; Industry Terms: Not Available to Industry
Depositor comments: Gene comes from E.coli.
How to cite: B3-2 was a gift from Cheemeng Tan (Addgene plasmid # 111472 ; http://n2t.net/addgene:111472 ; RRID:Addgene_111472)
